>Addgene plasmid #66863 | pPD95.75 RSF-1 | addgene partial sequence | sequence record 118484 | M13-Rev 5'-CAGGAAACAGCTATGACC-3'
ACTAACTATTCTCATTTAAATTTTCAGAGCTTAAAAATGGCTGAAATCACTCACAACGATGGATACGCTA
ACAACTTGGAAATGAAATAAGCTTGCATGCCTGCAGTGGATTGGGATGATAGTGAATCGATGGCGGCTCA
ATCGGTTGCTCAATCAACTCGTTCCAGTCATTTCAAGCCAGGACTTTTATCCAGAAATATCAATGAAAGA
ATGACTGCTCAACAGCTTACACCCTCCGTGGCAAATTTGAATCTTGATACGAGATCTGTCGATTCTCCAA
GTATATTCTCAAGACAACACCGGCAAATGGCTCAGCAACAGAATCACACACCGACTAGATCATTGTTCGG
GCCACCACGATCTATGGTAGCTTCACAATACGACAGGAGCCACTACATGGCACCGGAAGCACAGTAAGAT
TTGTTGAAACTGAAATATTTATTAAAACTTAACCCTTTAATCTTGAACAATCAGTTATTTTTTGTTTAGA
ATGATAATTAGAGAAGCAATAGTGTGATAGCATTTGTGCAGGATAATTGTATATTAGACTTTTAAAAACT
TAGAACTGATTGGACGTTGGACTTTGATAAATAATATGTGGAATTTTGGTTAGACCTTTCAAGTCACAGG
TCACGTAAGCTCAGATGAAAACTAAAATTAATTTAAAAAGAATTGAAAATTCCGTTATTATTCAATTTAG
ATTTAAAATTTGAAGATTAGATTTTCGTTTCGAGACCGTGGTTACGGTATTTTGGAGCCAATAATATTTT
GCAAGAACCAGCATTTATTGAA
