>Addgene plasmid #66863 | pPD95.75 RSF-1 | addgene partial sequence | sequence record 118591 | GFP-R 5'-CCATCTAATTCAACAAGAATTGGGACAAC-3'
CTCATTTTTTCTACCGGTACCCTCCAAGGGTCCTCCTGAAAATGTTCTATGTTATGTTAGTATCATTCGA
AACATACCTTTGGGTCCTTTGGCCAATCCCGGGACAAATTCGTTGACTGGTCCATATTTTGTTTCTTGAG
ATACTCGAGATTCACATAGTCCGGGTCTTCTCCCATGATAGCGTTCTTGATTGTTCCCGAGAAGAGCATA
CTGTCTGATGTTCCATACTCATCCTGGTTGCGAAGGAACTGGAAAATATGGTGTTTGTAGAGTTAGACAG
GTATAGCAGCTGACATTACACAGGTTCAGCCACTTGTTACGTCTTACCTCTTCATCTAAAAATGGATTGG
TCTGAACCATCGGCTGCGCGGCTGCATCGGGAACCGAATGACCTCGTTGACGGAGTTCCGCATCAAGATG
ATACCTGAAAATGAAAACACCTGACGGTTAAGTGCACTTGTCAATATTTGCTAAAGCTTTTGCCCATGAC
GTTTTTCCTCTCACCTGTATTGTTGATATTTCTGTTGAGTTTGGAAGACGTACTGCTTCTCCTCCATTCC
CAAAATTCGCAAGAAGTTTTCCAATTCGGGAATTTCAAAAGCGTCCCACTAAAATACGAAATTGCAATCA
AGAAAAGAAAAGATGCATACCAGAATGTCACCAGTGTCGTTTTCCTGCAACACCAAAGCTCGGCCACAAT
GTGGGCTCTGCCAATTGAGCACAACTTTTAGAGGACACGCGTCGTCAGATATTCTCGTTAGCTTTCCTGA
A
