[The description below was written by a language model from this plasmid's Addgene catalogue record.]
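Description:
pPD95.75 RSF-1 is a worm expression plasmid built on the PD95.75 backbone, a promoterless GFP fusion vector widely used in C. elegans transgenesis. It is propagated in E. coli under ampicillin selection. The record does not state the copy number or describe the origin of replication, and no feature table is provided, so the backbone elements cannot be itemised beyond what the catalogue fields give.

The insert is a genomic fragment of the C. elegans gene rsf-1 (T24F1.3), which encodes the nematode homolog of the Ras-association domain family protein 1. According to the depositor's comments, the fragment was amplified by PCR from C. elegans genomic DNA. It comprises the 5′ UTR together with the coding exons and introns, and was cloned between the PstI and SmaI sites of the vector, both of which were retained. This places the last rsf-1 exon in frame with the vector's GFP coding sequence, yielding RSF-1 with a C-terminal GFP tag. No separate heterologous promoter is listed. Expression presumably depends on the upstream genomic sequence carried in the fragment, but the record does not say how much 5′ flanking or promoter sequence is included.

The stated purpose is to generate transgenic C. elegans expressing GFP-fused RSF-1. Because the gene's native exon–intron structure is kept, such a translational fusion is typically used to visualise the tissue distribution and subcellular localisation of the protein in living animals, in line with the associated work characterising RSF-1.
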