Addgene plasmid #66863: pPD95.75 RSF-1
Purpose: Generate transgenic C..elegans expressing GFP-fused RSF-1
Depositing lab: Yutaka Hata. Depositing organization: Institute of Science Tokyo. Publication: Characterization of RSF-1, the Caenorhabditis elegans homolog of the Ras-association domain family protein 1. Iwasa H, Kuroyanagi H, Maimaiti S, Ikeda M, Nakagawa K, Hata Y. Exp Cell Res. 2013 Feb 1;319(3):1-11. doi: 10.1016/j.yexcr.2012.10.008. Epub 2012 Oct 26. PubMed 23103556.
Backbone
  Vector backbone: PD95.75
  Backbone manufacturer: Addgene
  Vector type: Worm Expression
Growth in bacteria
  Bacterial resistance: Ampicillin, 100 μg/mL
  Growth temperature: 37°C
  Growth strain: Top10
  Copy number: Unknown
Gene/Insert
  Gene/Insert name: RSF-1
  Species: C. elegans (nematode)
  Entrez Gene: rsf-1 (a.k.a. CELE_T24F1.3)
  Tag / fusion protein: GFP (C terminal on insert)
  Cloning method: Restriction Enzyme; 5′ cloning site PstI (not destroyed); 3′ cloning site SmaI (not destroyed)
  Sequencing primers: 5′ M13 reverse; 3′ GFP-R primer
Terms and licenses: Academic/Nonprofit Terms; Industry Terms: Not Available to Industry
Depositor comments: I performed PCR on C.elegans genome to isolate the genome of RSF-1 which contain 5' UTR and the coding exons and introns. I subcloned the product into PstI/SmaI sites of PD95.75, so that GFP is fused to the last exon.
How to cite: pPD95.75 RSF-1 was a gift from Yutaka Hata (Addgene plasmid # 66863 ; http://n2t.net/addgene:66863 ; RRID:Addgene_66863)
